Addgene plasmid #102286: pKDsgRNA-fsaA
Purpose: Contains arabinose-induced lambda Red and a tet-inducible gRNA targeting fsaA.
Depositing lab: Michael Lynch. Depositing organization: Duke University. Publication: Managing the SOS Response for Enhanced CRISPR-Cas-Based Recombineering in E. coli through Transient Inhibition of Host RecA Activity. Moreb EA, Hoover B, Yaseen A, Valyasevi N, Roecker Z, Menacho-Melgar R, Lynch MD. ACS Synth Biol. 2017 Oct 2. doi: 10.1021/acssynbio.7b00174. PubMed 28915012.
Backbone
  Vector backbone: pKD46
  Vector type: Bacterial Expression, CRISPR
Growth in bacteria
  Bacterial resistance: Spectinomycin, 50 μg/mL
  Growth temperature: 30°C
  Growth strain: DH5alpha
  Copy number: Low Copy
Gene/Insert
  Gene/Insert name: fsaA gRNA
  gRNA/shRNA sequence: CTGCTCAAACTTCGCCACAG
  Promoter: pTet
  Cloning method: Unknown
  Sequencing primers: 5′ ttctcagggcgttttatggc
Terms and licenses: Academic/Nonprofit Terms; Industry Terms: Not Available to Industry
How to cite: pKDsgRNA-fsaA was a gift from Michael Lynch (Addgene plasmid # 102286 ; http://n2t.net/addgene:102286 ; RRID:Addgene_102286)
