[The description below was written by a language model from this plasmid's Addgene catalogue record and pLannotate feature annotations shown in this document.]
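Description:
pKDsgRNA-fsaA is a low-copy bacterial plasmid of about 6.9 kb built on the pKD46 backbone. It is used for CRISPR-Cas9-assisted recombineering in E. coli. It replicates from the pSC101 origin with a temperature-sensitive Rep101 protein (A56V), which is why it is maintained at 30°C and can in principle be cured by raising the temperature. Selection is by spectinomycin: an aadA (SmR) aminoglycoside adenylyltransferase gene is driven by a bla (AmpR) promoter, in place of the ampicillin marker usual for pKD46.

The plasmid carries two independently inducible modules. The first is the lambda Red operon: Gam inhibits the host RecBCD nuclease, Beta anneals single-stranded DNA to its complementary target, and Exo resects double-stranded ends. This operon sits under the araBAD promoter, is followed by the lambda tL3 terminator, and is controlled by the divergently transcribed araC regulator, so recombination functions are switched on with arabinose. The second module is a single guide RNA with a spacer directed against the E. coli fsaA gene, fused to the Streptococcus pyogenes Cas9 scaffold. It is expressed from a tetracycline-responsive pTet promoter, and the annotated tet operator lies directly upstream of it. An rrnB T1 terminator and a 5S rRNA segment lie downstream of the scaffold. The short "H1 promoter" and "capTEV" fragment annotations are probably incidental sequence matches.

No Cas9 or TetR coding sequence is annotated, so these would have to be supplied from elsewhere, such as a companion plasmid or the host strain. The intended use is genome editing at the fsaA locus. Red-mediated recombination installs the edit, and induced guide expression then directs Cas9 cleavage against unedited chromosomes. The associated work examines this approach in the context of managing the SOS response through transient RecA inhibition.
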