Features (pLannotate 1.2.2; 18 found; start..end, strand, type, name):
    102..121     -  promoter       H1-2O2 promoter (fragment): doxycycline-inducible variant of the human H1 RNA promoter (Henriksen et al., 2007)
    127..145     -  protein_bind   tet operator: tetO; bacterial operator O2 for the tetR and tetA genes tetracycline repressor TetR
    155..176     +  terminator     bacterial terminator (fragment): putative bacterial transcription terminator
    711..933     +  rep_origin     pSC101 ori: low-copy replication origin that requires the Rep101 protein
    981..1931    +  CDS            Rep101(Ts): temperature-sensitive version of the RepA protein needed for replication with the pSC101 origin (Armstrong et al., 1984); rep101 encoding an A56V mutation
   2054..2298    -  terminator     λ tL3 terminator: transcription terminator tL3 from phage λ
   2299..2979    -  CDS            Exo: 5' to 3' double-stranded DNA exonuclease in the λ Red system; exo; creates 3' single-stranded DNA tails
   2976..3761    -  CDS            Beta: single-stranded DNA binding recombinase in the λ Red system; bet; mediates pairing of a single-stranded DNA with a complementary target
   3767..4183    -  CDS            Gam: inhibitor of the host RecBCD nuclease in the λ Red system; gam; protects the double-stranded DNA substrate for recombination
   4227..4511    -  promoter       araBAD promoter: araBAD; promoter of the L-arabinose operon of E. coli; the araC regulatory gene is transcribed in the opposite direction (Guzman et al., 1995)
   4538..5413    +  CDS            araC: ARAC_ECOLI - Experimental evidence at protein level: Swiss-Prot protein existence level 1. Transcription factor that regulates the expression of several genes involved in the transport and metabolism of L-arabinose (PubMed:4362626, PubMed:328165, PubMed:6251457, PubMed:2962192, PubMed:6319708, PubMed:2231717, PubMed:1447222). Functions both as a positive and a negative regulator (PubMed:328165, PubMed:6251457). In the presence of arabinose, activates the expression of the araBAD, araE, araFGH and araJ promoters (PubMed:4362626, PubMed:328165, PubMed:6251457, PubMed:2962192, PubMed:6319708, Pub
   5453..5523    +  promoter       AmpR promoter (fragment): bla
   5547..5638    +  promoter       AmpR promoter: bla
   5639..6430    +  CDS            SmR: aminoglycoside adenylyltransferase (Murphy, 1985); aadA; confers resistance to spectinomycin and streptomycin
   6569..6615    -  terminator     rrnB T1 terminator: transcription terminator T1 from the E. coli rrnB gene
   6617..6732    -  ncRNA          5S rRNA: Accession: RF00001 - 5S ribosomal RNA
   6841..6858    -  CDS            capTEV™ (fragment): composite tag for in vivo biotinylation, TEV protease cleavage, and 6xHis tagging
   6924..71      -  misc_RNA       gRNA scaffold (across the origin): guide RNA scaffold for the Streptococcus pyogenes CRISPR/Cas9 system
>Addgene plasmid #102286 | pKDsgRNA-fsaA | addgene full sequence | sequence record 312955 | Addgene NGS Result
GACTCGGTGCCACTTTTTCAAGTTGATAACGGACTAGCCTTATTTTAACTTGCTATTTCTAGCTCTAAAA
CCTGTGGCGAAGTTTGAGCAGGTGCTCAGTATCTCTATCACTGATAGGGATGTCAATCTCTATCACTGAT
AGGGAAGAATTCCAGAAATCATCCTTAGCGAAAGCTGATAATCTCATGACCAAAATCCCTTAACGTGAGT
TTTCGTTCCACTGAGCGTCAGACCCCGTTGATGATACCGCTGCCTTACTGGGTGCATTAGCCAGTCTGAA
TGACCTGTCACGGGATAATCCGAAGTGGTCAGACTGGAAAATCAGAGGGCAGGAACTGCTGAACAGCAAA
AAGTCAGATAGCACCACATAGCAGACCCGCCATAAAACGCCCTGAGAAGCCCGTGACGGGCTTTTCTTGT
ATTATGGGTAGTTTCCTTGCATGAATCCATAAAAGGCGCCTGTAGTGCCATTTACCCCCATTCACTGCCA
GAGCCGTGAGCGCAGCGAACTGAATGTCACGAAAAAGACAGCGACTCAGGTGCCTGATGGTCGGAGACAA
AAGGAATATTCAGCGATTTGCCCGATTGCGGCCGCAACCGAGCTTGCGAGGGTGCTACTTAAGCCTTTAG
GGTTTTAAGGTCTGTTTTGTAGAGGAGCAAACAGCGTTTGCGACATCCTTTTGTAATACTGCGGAACTGA
CTAAAGTAGTGAGTTATACACAGGGCTGGGATCTATTCTTTTTATCTTTTTTTATTCTTTCTTTATTCTA
TAAATTATAACCACTTGAATATAAACAAAAAAAACACACAAAGGTCTAGCGGAATTTACAGAGGGTCTAG
CAGAATTTACAAGTTTTCCAGCAAAGGTCTAGCAGAATTTACAGATACCCACAACTCAAAGGAAAAGGAC
TAGTAATTATCATTGACTAGCCCATCTCAATTGGTATAGTGATTAAAATCACCTAGACCAATTGAGATGT
ATGTCTGAATTAGTTGTTTTCAAAGCAAATGAACTAGCGATTAGTCGCTATGACTTAACGGAGCATGAAA
CCAAGCTAATTTTATGCTGTGTGGCACTACTCAACCCCACGATTGAAAACCCTACAAGGAAAGAACGGAC
GGTATCGTTCACTTATAACCAATACGTTCAGATGATGAACATCAGTAGGGAAAATGCTTATGGTGTATTA
GCTAAAGCAACCAGAGAGCTGATGACGAGAACTGTGGAAATCAGGAATCCTTTGGTTAAAGGCTTTGAGA
TTTTCCAGTGGACAAACTATGCCAAGTTCTCAAGCGAAAAATTAGAATTAGTTTTTAGTGAAGAGATATT
GCCTTATCTTTTCCAGTTAAAAAAATTCATAAAATATAATCTGGAACATGTTAAGTCTTTTGAAAACAAA
TACTCTATGAGGATTTATGAGTGGTTATTAAAAGAACTAACACAAAAGAAAACTCACAAGGCAAATATAG
AGATTAGCCTTGATGAATTTAAGTTCATGTTAATGCTTGAAAATAACTACCATGAGTTTAAAAGGCTTAA
CCAATGGGTTTTGAAACCAATAAGTAAAGATTTAAACACTTACAGCAATATGAAATTGGTGGTTGATAAG
CGAGGCCGCCCGACTGATACGTTGATTTTCCAAGTTGAACTAGATAGACAAATGGATCTCGTAACCGAAC
TTGAGAACAACCAGATAAAAATGAATGGTGACAAAATACCAACAACCATTACATCAGATTCCTACCTACA
TAACGGACTAAGAAAAACACTACACGATGCTTTAACTGCAAAAATTCAGCTCACCAGTTTTGAGGCAAAA
TTTTTGAGTGACATGCAAAGTAAGTATGATCTCAATGGTTCGTTCTCATGGCTCACGCAAAAACAACGAA
CCACACTAGAGAACATACTGGCTAAATACGGAAGGATCTGAGGTTCTTATGGCTCTTGTATCTATCAGTG
AAGCATCAAGACTAACAAACAAAAGTAGAACAACTGTTCACCGTTACATATCAAAGGGAAAACTGTCCAT
ACCCATGGATTCTTCGTCTGTTTCTACTGGTATTGGCACAAACCTGATTCCAATTTGAGCAAGGCTATGT
GCCATCTCGATACTCGTTCTTAACTCAACAGAAGATGCTTTGTGCATACAGCCCCTCGTTTATTATTTAT
CTCCTCAGCCAGCCGCTGTGCTTTCAGTGGATTTCGGATAACAGAAAGGCCGGGAAATACCCAGCCTCGC
TTTGTAACGGAGTAGACGAAAGTGATTGCGCCTACCCGGATATTATCGTGAGGATGCGTCATCGCCATTG
CTCCCCAAATACAAAACCAATTTCAGCCAGTGCCTCGTCCATTTTTTCGATGAACTCCGGCACGATCTCG
TCAAAACTCGCCATGTACTTTTCATCCCGCTCAATCACGACATAATGCAGGCCTTCACGCTTCATACGCG
GGTCATAGTTGGCAAAGTACCAGGCATTTTTTCGCGTCACCCACATGCTGTACTGCACCTGGGCCATGTA
AGCTGACTTTATGGCCTCGAAACCACCGAGCCGGAACTTCATGAAATCCCGGGAGGTAAACGGGCATTTC
AGTTCAAGGCCGTTGCCGTCACTGCATAAACCATCGGGAGAGCAGGCGGTACGCATACTTTCGTCGCGAT
AGATGATCGGGGATTCAGTAACATTCACGCCGGAAGTGAATTCAAACAGGGTTCTGGCGTCGTTCTCGTA
CTGTTTTCCCCAGGCCAGTGCTTTAGCGTTAACTTCCGGAGCCACACCGGTGCAAACCTCAGCAAGCAGG
GTGTGGAAGTAGGACATTTTCATGTCAGGCCACTTCTTTCCGGAGCGGGGTTTTGCTATCACGTTGTGAA
CTTCTGAAGCGGTGATGACGCCGAGCCGTAATTTGTGCCACGCATCATCCCCCTGTTCGACAGCTCTCAC
ATCGATCCCGGTACGCTGCAGGATAATGTCCGGTGTCATGCTGCCACCTTCTGCTCTGCGGCTTTCTGTT
TCAGGAATCCAAGAGCTTTTACTGCTTCGGCCTGTGTCAGTTCTGACGATGCACGAATGTCGCGGCGAAA
TATCTGGGAACAGAGCGGCAATAAGTCGTCATCCCATGTTTTATCCAGGGCGATCAGCAGAGTGTTAATC
TCCTGCATGGTTTCATCGTTAACCGGAGTGATGTCGCGTTCCGGCTGACGTTCTGCAGTGTATGCAGTAT
TTTCGACAATGCGCTCGGCTTCATCCTTGTCATAGATACCAGCAAATCCGAAGGCCAGACGGGCACACTG
AATCATGGCTTTATGACGTAACATCCGTTTGGGATGCGACTGCCACGGCCCCGTGATTTCTCTGCCTTCG
CGAGTTTTGAATGGTTCGCGGCGGCATTCATCCATCCATTCGGTAACGCAGATCGGATGATTACGGTCCT
TGCGGTAAATCCGGCATGTACAGGATTCATTGTCCTGCTCAAAGTCCATGCCATCAAACTGCTGGTTTTC
ATTGATGATGCGGGACCAGCCATCAACGCCCACCACCGGAACGATGCCATTCTGCTTATCAGGAAAGGCG
TAAATTTCTTTCGTCCACGGATTAAGGCCGTACTGGTTGGCAACGATCAGTAATGCGATGAACTGCGCAT
CGCTGGCATCACCTTTAAATGCCGTCTGGCGAAGAGTGGTGATCAGTTCCTGTGGGTCGACAGAATCCAT
GCCGACACGTTCAGCCAGCTTCCCAGCCAGCGTTGCGAGTGCAGTACTCATTCGTTTTATACCTCTGAAT
CAATATCAACCTGGTGGTGAGCAATGGTTTCAACCATGTACCGGATGTGTTCTGCCATGCGCTCCTGAAA
CTCAACATCGTCATCAAACGCACGGGTAATGGATTTTTTGCTGGCCCCGTGGCGTTGCAAATGATCGATG
CATAGCGATTCAAACAGGTGCTGGGGCAGGCCTTTTTCCATGTCGTCTGCCAGTTCTGCCTCTTTCTCTT
CACGGGCGAGCTGCTGGTAGTGACGCGCCCAGCTCTGAGCCTCAAGACGATCCTGAATGTAATAAGCGTT
CATGGCTGAACTCCTGAAATAGCTGTGAAAATATCGCCCGCGAAATGCCGGGCTGATTAGGAAAACAGGA
AAGGGGGTTAGTGAATGCTTTTGCTTGATCTCAGTTTCAGTATTAATATCCATTTTTTATAACCTCCTTA
GAGCTCGAATTCCCAAAAAAACGGGTATGGAGAAACAGTAGAGAGTTGCGATAAAAAGCGTCAGGTAGGA
TCCGCTAATCTTATGGATAAAAATGCTATGGCATAGCAAAGTGTGACGCCGTGCAAATAATCAATGTGGA
CTTTTCTGCCGTGATTATAGACACTTTTGTTACGCGTTTTTGTCATGGCTTTGGTCCCGCTTTGTTACAG
AATGCTTTTAATAAGCGGGGTTACCGGTTTGGTTAGCGAGAAGAGCCAGTAAAAGACGCAGTGACGGCAA
TGTCTGATGCAATATGGACAATTGGTTTCTTCTCTGAATGGCGGGAGTATGAAAAGTATGGCTGAAGCGC
AAAATGATCCCCTGCTGCCGGGATACTCGTTTAATGCCCATCTGGTGGCGGGTTTAACGCCGATTGAGGC
CAACGGTTATCTCGATTTTTTTATCGACCGACCGCTGGGAATGAAAGGTTATATTCTCAATCTCACCATT
CGCGGTCAGGGGGTGGTGAAAAATCAGGGACGAGAATTTGTTTGCCGACCGGGTGATATTTTGCTGTTCC
CGCCAGGAGAGATTCATCACTACGGTCGTCATCCGGAGGCTCGCGAATGGTATCACCAGTGGGTTTACTT
TCGTCCGCGCGCCTACTGGCATGAATGGCTTAACTGGCCGTCAATATTTGCCAATACGGGGTTCTTTCGC
CCGGATGAAGCGCACCAGCCGCATTTCAGCGACCTGTTTGGGCAAATCATTAACGCCGGGCAAGGGGAAG
GGCGCTATTCGGAGCTGCTGGCGATAAATCTGCTTGAGCAATTGTTACTGCGGCGCATGGAAGCGATTAA
CGAGTCGCTCCATCCACCGATGGATAATCGGGTACGCGAGGCTTGTCAGTACATCAGCGATCACCTGGCA
GACAGCAATTTTGATATCGCCAGCGTCGCACAGCATGTTTGCTTGTCGCCGTCGCGTCTGTCACATCTTT
TCCGCCAGCAGTTAGGGATTAGCGTCTTAAGCTGGCGCGAGGACCAACGTATCAGCCAGGCGAAGCTGCT
TTTGAGCACCACCCGGATGCCTATCGCCACCGTCGGTCGCAATGTTGGTTTTGACGATCAACTCTACTTC
TCGCGGGTATTTAAAAAATGCACCGGGGCCAGCCCGAGCGAGTTCCGTGCCGGTTGTGAAGAAAAAGTGA
ATGATGTAGCCGTCAAGTTGTCATAATAAATCGATGCAGGTGGCACTTTTCGGGGAAATGTGCGCGGAAC
CCCTATTTGTTTATTTTTCTAAATACATTCAAATATGTATCCGCTCATGAGACAATAACCCTGGTAGCGA
CCGAGTGAGCTAGCTATTTGTTTATTTTTCTAAATACATTCAAATATGTATCCGCTCATGAGACAATAAC
CCTGATAAATGCTTCAATAATATTGAAAAAGGAAGAGTATGAGGGAAGCGGTGATCGCCGAAGTATCGAC
TCAACTATCAGAGGTAGTTGGCGTCATCGAGCGCCATCTCGAACCGACGTTGCTGGCCGTACATTTGTAC
GGCTCCGCAGTGGATGGCGGCCTGAAGCCACACAGTGATATTGATTTGCTGGTTACGGTGACCGTAAGGC
TTGATGAAACAACGCGGCGAGCTTTGATCAACGACCTTTTGGAAACTTCGGCTTCCCCTGGAGAGAGCGA
GATTCTCCGCGCTGTAGAAGTCACCATTGTTGTGCACGACGACATCATTCCGTGGCGTTATCCAGCTAAG
CGCGAACTGCAATTTGGAGAATGGCAGCGCAATGACATTCTTGCAGGTATCTTCGAGCCAGCCACGATCG
ACATTGATCTGGCTATCTTGCTGACAAAAGCAAGAGAACATAGCGTTGCCTTGGTAGGTCCAGCGGCGGA
GGAACTCTTTGATCCGGTTCCTGAACAGGATCTATTTGAGGCGCTAAATGAAACCTTAACGCTATGGAAC
TCGCCGCCCGACTGGGCTGGCGATGAGCGAAATGTAGTGCTTACGTTGTCCCGCATTTGGTACAGCGCAG
TAACCGGCAAAATCGCGCCGAAGGATGTCGCTGCCGACTGGGCAATGGAGCGCCTGCCGGCCCAGTATCA
GCCCGTCATACTTGAAGCTAGACAGGCTTATCTTGGACAAGAAGAAGATCGCTTGGCCTCGCGCGCAGAT
CAGTTGGAAGAATTTGTCCACTACGTGAAAGGCGAGATCACCAAGGTAGTCGGCAAATAATGTCCTGTCA
GCAGACCAAGTTTACTCATATATACTTTAGATTGATTTAAAACTTCATTTTTAATTTAAAAGGATCTAGG
TGAAGATCCGCCTGCAGTCTAGACTCGAGTAAGGATCCAGTTCACCGACAAACAACAGATAAAACGAAAG
GCCCAGTCTTTCGACTGAGCCTTTCGTTTTATTTGATGCCTGGCAGTTCCCTACTCTCGCATGGGGAGAC
CCCACACTACCATCGGCGCTACGGCGTTTCACTTCTGAGTTCGGCATGGGGTCAGGTGGGACCACCGCGC
TACTGCCGCCAGGCAAATTCTGTTTTATCAGACCGCTTCTGCGTTCTGATTTAATCTGTATCAGGCTGAA
AATCTTCTCTCATCCGCCAAAACAGCCAAGCTGGAGACCGTTTAAACTCAATGATGATGATGATGATGGT
CGACGGCGCTATTCAGATCCTCTTCTGAGATGAGTTTTTGTTCGGGCCCAAGCTTCAAAAAAAGCACC
